>Addgene plasmid #107903 | pWT047c | addgene full sequence | sequence record 208441 | Addgene NGS Result
TCAGATCCTTCCGTATTTAGCCAGTATGTTCTCTAGTGTGGTTCGTTGTTTTTGCGTGAGCCATGAGAAC
GAACCATTGAGATCATGCTTACTTTGCATGTCACTCAAAAATTTTGCCTCAAAACTGGTGAGCTGAATTT
TTACAGTTAAAGCATCGTGTAGTGTTTTTCTTAGTCCGTTACGTAGGTAGGAATCTGATGTAATGGTTGT
TGGTATTTTGTCACCATTCATTTTTATCTGGTTGTTCTCAAGTTCGGTTACGAGATCCATTTGTCTATCT
AGTTCAACTTGGAAAATCAACGTATCAGTCGGGCGGCCTCGCTTATCAACCACCAATTTCATATTGCTGT
AAGTGTTTAAATCTTTACTTATTGGTTTCAAAACCCATTGGTTAAGCCTTTTAAACTCATGGTAGTTATT
TTCAAGCATTAACATGAACTTAAATTCATCAAGGCTAATCTCTATATTTGCCTTGTGAGTTTTCTTTTGT
GTTAGTTCTTTTAATAACCACTCATAAATCCTCATAGAGTATTTGTTTTCAAAAGACTTAACATGTTCCA
GATTATATTTTATGAATTTTTTTAACTGGAAAAGATAAGGCAATATCTCTTCACTAAAAACTAATTCTAA
TTTTTCGCTTGAGAACTTGGCATAGTTTGTCCACTGGAAAATCTCAAAGCCTTTAACCAAAGGATTCCTG
ATTTCCACAGTTCTCGTCATCAGCTCTCTGGTTGCTTTAGCTAATACACCATAAGCATTTTCCCTACTGA
TGTTCATCATCTGAGCGTATTGGTTATAAGTGAACGATACCGTCCGTTCTTTCCTTGTAGGGTTTTCAAT
CGTGGGGTTGAGTAGTGCCACACAGCATAAAATTAGCTTGGTTTCATGCTCCGTTAAGTCATAGCGACTA
ATCGCTAGTTCATTTGCTTTGAAAACAACTAATTCAGACATACATCTCAATTGGTCTAGGTGATTTTAAT
CACTATACCAATTGAGATGGGCTAGTCAATGATAATTACTAGTCCTTTTCCTTTGAGTTGTGGGTATCTG
TAAATTCTGCTAGACCTTTGCTGGAAAACTTGTAAATTCTGCTAGACCCTCTGTAAATTCCGCTAGACCT
TTGTGTGTTTTTTTTGTTTATATTCAAGTGGTTATAATTTATAGAATAAAGAAAGAATAAAAAAAGATAA
AAAGAATAGATCCCAGCCCTGTGTATAACTCACTACTTTAGTCAGTTCCGCAGTATTACAAAAGGATGTC
GCAAACGCTGTTTGCTCCTCTACAAAACAGACCTTAAAACCCTAAAGGCTTAAGTAGCACCCTCGCAAGC
TCGGGCAAATCGCTGAATATTCCTTTTGTCTCCGACCATCAGGCACCTGAGTCGCTGTCTTTTTCGTGAC
ATTCAGTTCGCTGCGCTCACGGCTCTGGCAGTGAATGGGGGTAAATGGCACTACAGGCGCCTTTTATGGA
TTCATGCAAGGAAACTACCCATAATACAAGAAAAGCCCGTCACGGGCTTCTCAGGGCGTTTTATGGCGGG
TCTGCTATGTGGTGCTATCTGACTTTTTGCTGTTCAGCAGTTCCTGCCCTCTGATTTTCCAGTCTGACCA
CTTCGGATTATCCCGTGACAGGTCATTCAGACTGGCTAATGCACCCAGTAAGGCAGCGGTATCATCAACA
GGCTTACCCGTCTTACTGTCAAGAGGACATCCGGTCAAATAAAACGAAAGGCTCAGTCGAAAGACTGGGC
CTTTCGTTTTAGTGCCGTTAATTAAGTTATCACCGCAAGGGATAAATATCTAACACCGTGCGTGTTGACT
ATTTTACCTCTGGCGGTGATAATGGTTGCACCTGCAGGTGCAGTAAGGAAAAAAATGTCTTCTGAAACCG
GTCCGGTTGCGGTTGACCCGACCCTGCGTCGTCGTATCGAACCGCACGAATTCGAAGTTTTCTTCGACCC
GCGTGAACTGCGTAAAGAAACCTGCCTGCTGTACGAAATCAACTGGGGTGGTCGTCACTCTATCTGGCGT
CACACCTCTCAGAACACCAACAAACACGTTGAAGTTAACTTCATCGAAAAATTCACCACCGAACGTTACT
TCTGCCCGAACACCCGTTGCTCTATCACCTGGTTCCTGTCTTGGTCTCCGTGCGGTGAATGCTCTCGTGC
GATCACCGAATTCCTGTCTCGTTACCCGCACGTTACCCTGTTCATCTACATCGCGCGTCTGTACCACCAC
GCGGACCCGCGTAACCGTCAGGGTCTGCGTGACCTGATCTCTTCTGGTGTTACCATCCAGATCATGACCG
AACAGGAATCTGGTTACTGCTGGCGTAACTTCGTTAACTACTCTCCGTCTAACGAAGCGCACTGGCCGCG
TTACCCGCACCTGTGGGTTCGTCTGTACGTTCTGGAACTGTATTGCATCATCCTGGGTCTGCCGCCGTGC
CTGAACATCCTGCGTCGTAAACAGCCGCAGCTGACCTTCTTCACCATCGCGCTGCAGTCTTGCCACTACC
AGCGTCTGCCGCCGCACATCCTGTGGGCGACCGGTCTGAAATCCGGTAGCGAAACACCGGGGACTTCAGA
ATCGGCCACCCCGGAGTCTGATAAGAAATACTCAATAGGCTTAGCTATCGGCACAAATAGCGTCGGATGG
GCGGTGATCACTGATGAATATAAGGTTCCGTCTAAAAAGTTCAAGGTTCTGGGAAATACAGACCGCCACA
GTATCAAAAAAAATCTTATAGGGGCTCTTTTATTTGACAGTGGAGAGACAGCGGAAGCGACTCGTCTCAA
ACGGACAGCTCGTAGAAGGTATACACGTCGGAAGAATCGTATTTGTTATCTACAGGAGATTTTTTCAAAT
GAGATGGCGAAAGTAGATGATAGTTTCTTTCATCGACTTGAAGAGTCTTTTTTGGTGGAAGAAGACAAGA
AGCATGAACGTCATCCTATTTTTGGAAATATAGTAGATGAAGTTGCTTATCATGAGAAATATCCAACTAT
CTATCATCTGCGAAAAAAATTGGTAGATTCTACTGATAAAGCGGATTTGCGCTTAATCTATTTGGCCTTA
GCGCATATGATTAAGTTTCGTGGTCATTTTTTGATTGAGGGAGATTTAAATCCTGATAATAGTGATGTGG
ACAAACTATTTATCCAGTTGGTACAAACCTACAATCAATTATTTGAAGAAAACCCTATTAACGCAAGTGG
AGTAGATGCTAAAGCGATTCTTTCTGCACGATTGAGTAAATCAAGACGATTAGAAAATCTCATTGCTCAG
CTCCCCGGTGAGAAGAAAAATGGCTTATTTGGGAATCTCATTGCTTTGTCATTGGGTTTGACCCCTAATT
TTAAATCAAATTTTGATTTGGCAGAAGATGCTAAATTACAGCTTTCAAAAGATACTTACGATGATGATTT
AGATAATTTATTGGCGCAAATTGGAGATCAATATGCTGATTTGTTTTTGGCAGCTAAGAATTTATCAGAT
GCTATTTTACTTTCAGATATCCTAAGAGTAAATACTGAAATAACTAAGGCTCCCCTATCAGCTTCAATGA
TTAAACGCTACGATGAACATCATCAAGACTTGACTCTTTTAAAAGCTTTAGTTCGACAACAACTTCCAGA
AAAGTATAAAGAAATCTTTTTTGATCAATCAAAAAACGGATATGCAGGTTATATTGATGGGGGAGCTAGC
CAAGAAGAATTTTATAAATTTATCAAACCAATTTTAGAAAAAATGGATGGTACTGAGGAATTATTGGTGA
AACTAAATCGTGAAGATTTGCTGCGCAAGCAACGGACCTTTGACAACGGCTCTATTCCCCATCAAATTCA
CTTGGGTGAGCTGCATGCTATTTTGAGAAGACAAGAAGACTTTTATCCATTTTTAAAAGACAATCGTGAG
AAGATTGAAAAAATCTTGACTTTTCGAATTCCTTATTATGTTGGTCCATTGGCGCGTGGCAATAGTCGTT
TTGCATGGATGACTCGGAAGTCTGAAGAAACAATTACCCCATGGAATTTTGAAGAAGTTGTCGATAAAGG
TGCTTCAGCTCAATCATTTATTGAACGCATGACAAACTTTGATAAAAATCTTCCAAATGAAAAAGTACTA
CCAAAACATAGTTTGCTTTATGAGTATTTTACGGTTTATAACGAATTGACAAAGGTCAAATATGTTACTG
AAGGAATGCGAAAACCAGCATTTCTTTCAGGTGAACAGAAGAAAGCCATTGTTGATTTACTCTTCAAAAC
AAATCGAAAAGTAACCGTTAAGCAATTAAAAGAAGATTATTTCAAAAAAATAGAATGTTTTGATAGTGTT
GAAATTTCAGGAGTTGAAGATAGATTTAATGCTTCATTAGGTACCTACCATGATTTGCTAAAAATTATTA
AAGATAAAGATTTTTTGGATAATGAAGAAAATGAAGATATCTTAGAGGATATTGTTTTAACATTGACCTT
ATTTGAAGATAGGGAGATGATTGAGGAAAGACTTAAAACATATGCTCACCTCTTTGATGATAAGGTGATG
AAACAGCTTAAACGTCGCCGTTATACTGGTTGGGGACGTTTGTCTCGAAAATTGATTAATGGTATTAGGG
ATAAGCAATCTGGCAAAACAATATTAGATTTTTTGAAATCAGATGGTTTTGCCAATCGCAATTTTATGCA
GCTGATCCATGATGATAGTTTGACATTTAAAGAAGACATTCAAAAAGCACAAGTGTCTGGACAAGGCGAT
AGTTTACATGAACATATTGCAAATTTAGCTGGTAGCCCTGCTATTAAAAAAGGTATTTTACAGACTGTAA
AAGTTGTTGATGAATTGGTCAAAGTAATGGGGCGGCATAAGCCAGAAAATATCGTTATTGAAATGGCACG
TGAAAATCAGACAACTCAAAAGGGCCAGAAAAATTCGCGAGAGCGTATGAAACGAATCGAAGAAGGTATC
AAAGAATTAGGAAGTCAGATTCTTAAAGAGCATCCTGTTGAAAATACTCAATTGCAAAATGAAAAGCTCT
ATCTCTATTATCTCCAAAATGGAAGAGACATGTATGTGGACCAAGAATTAGATATTAATCGTTTAAGTGA
TTATGATGTCGATGCCATTGTTCCACAAAGTTTCCTTAAAGACGATTCAATAGACAATAAGGTCTTAACG
CGTTCTGATAAAAATCGTGGTAAATCGGATAACGTTCCAAGTGAAGAAGTAGTCAAAAAGATGAAAAACT
ATTGGAGACAACTTCTAAACGCCAAGTTAATCACTCAACGTAAGTTTGATAATTTAACGAAAGCTGAACG
TGGAGGTTTGAGTGAACTTGATAAAGCTGGTTTTATCAAACGCCAATTGGTTGAAACTCGCCAAATCACT
AAGCATGTGGCACAAATTTTGGATAGTCGCATGAATACTAAATACGATGAAAATGATAAACTTATTCGAG
AGGTTAAAGTGATTACCTTAAAATCTAAATTAGTTTCTGACTTCCGAAAAGATTTCCAATTCTATAAAGT
ACGTGAGATTAACAATTACCATCATGCCCATGATGCGTATCTAAATGCCGTCGTTGGAACTGCTTTGATT
AAGAAATATCCAAAACTTGAATCGGAGTTTGTCTATGGTGATTATAAAGTTTATGATGTTCGTAAAATGA
TTGCTAAGTCTGAGCAAGAAATAGGCAAAGCAACCGCAAAATATTTCTTTTACTCTAATATCATGAACTT
CTTCAAAACAGAAATTACACTTGCAAATGGAGAGATTCGCAAACGCCCTCTAATCGAAACTAATGGGGAA
ACTGGAGAAATTGTCTGGGATAAAGGGCGAGATTTTGCCACAGTGCGCAAAGTATTGTCCATGCCCCAAG
TCAATATTGTCAAGAAAACAGAAGTACAGACAGGCGGATTCTCCAAGGAGTCAATTTTACCAAAAAGAAA
TTCGGACAAGCTTATTGCTCGTAAAAAAGACTGGGATCCAAAAAAATATGGTGGTTTTGATAGTCCAACG
GTAGCTTATTCAGTCCTAGTGGTTGCTAAGGTGGAAAAAGGGAAATCGAAGAAGTTAAAATCCGTTAAAG
AGTTACTAGGGATCACAATTATGGAAAGAAGTTCCTTTGAAAAAAATCCGATTGACTTTTTAGAAGCTAA
AGGATATAAGGAAGTTAAAAAAGACTTAATCATTAAACTACCTAAATATAGTCTTTTTGAGTTAGAAAAC
GGTCGTAAACGGATGCTGGCTAGTGCCGGAGAATTACAAAAAGGAAATGAGCTGGCTCTGCCAAGCAAAT
ATGTGAATTTTTTATATTTAGCTAGTCATTATGAAAAGTTGAAGGGTAGTCCAGAAGATAACGAACAAAA
ACAATTGTTTGTGGAGCAGCATAAGCATTATTTAGATGAGATTATTGAGCAAATCAGTGAATTTTCTAAG
CGTGTTATTTTAGCAGATGCCAATTTAGATAAAGTTCTTAGTGCATATAACAAACATAGAGACAAACCAA
TACGTGAACAAGCAGAAAATATTATTCATTTATTTACGTTGACGAATCTTGGAGCTCCCGCTGCTTTTAA
ATATTTTGATACAACAATTGATCGTAAACGATATACGTCTACAAAAGAAGTTTTAGATGCCACTCTTATC
CATCAATCCATCACTGGTCTTTATGAAACACGCATTGATTTGAGTCAGCTAGGAGGTGACAGCGGCGGTT
CAATGACAAATCTGTCGGATATCATCGAAAAAGAAACCGGTAAACAGCTGGTTATCCAAGAAAGTATTTT
AATGCTTCCCGAAGAAGTCGAAGAGGTGATTGGCAACAAACCCGAAAGTGATATTCTCGTGCATACTGCG
TATGATGAGTCGACCGATGAAAACGTCATGCTGCTGACCTCCGACGCGCCCGAGTATAAACCGTGGGCTT
TGGTTATCCAGGATAGCAACGGTGAAAATAAGATTAAAATGTTATAAACGGAGCCAATGTACGCAAAAAC
CCCGCTTCAGCGGGGTTTTTTCGCCAAAAAAAACCCCGCCCTGTCAGGGGCGGGGTTTTTTTTTATGTTG
AAAATCTCCTTCTAAAAAAAGCACCGACTCGGTGCCACTTTTTCAAGTTGATAACGGACTAGCCTTATTT
TAACTTGCTATTTCTAGCTCTAAAACCCGGCAAGCTGCCCGTGCCCGTGCTCAGTATCTTGTTATCCGCT
CACAATGTCAATTGTTATCCGCTCACAATTAAATATAATGACCCTCTTGATAACCCAAGAGGGCATTTTT
TAATGCCCATGGCGTTTATTTGCCGACTACCTTGGTGATCTCGCCTTTCACGTAGTGGACAAATTCTTCC
AACTGATCTGCGCGCGAGGCCAAGCGATCTTCTTCTTGTCCAAGATAAGCCTGTCTAGCTTCAAGTATGA
CGGGCTGATACTGGGCCGGCAGGCGCTCCATTGCCCAGTCGGCAGCGACATCCTTCGGCGCGATTTTGCC
GGTTACTGCGCTGTACCAAATGCGGGACAACGTAAGCACTACATTTCGCTCATCGCCAGCCCAGTCGGGC
GGCGAGTTCCATAGCGTTAAGGTTTCATTTAGCGCCTCAAATAGATCCTGTTCAGGAACCGGATCAAAGA
GTTCCTCCGCCGCTGGACCTACCAAGGCAACGCTATGTTCTCTTGCTTTTGTCAGCAAGATAGCCAGATC
AATGTCGATCGTGGCTGGCTCGAAGATACCTGCAAGAATGTCATTGCGCTGCCATTCTCCAAATTGCAGT
TCGCGCTTAGCTGGATAACGCCACGGAATGATGTCGTCGTGCACAACAATGGTGACTTCTACAGCGCGGA
GAATCTCGCTCTCTCCAGGGGAAGCCGAAGTTTCCAAAAGGTCGTTGATCAAAGCTCGCCGCGTTGTTTC
ATCAAGCCTTACGGTCACCGTAACCAGCAAATCAATATCACTGTGTGGCTTCAGGCCGCCATCCACTGCG
GAGCCGTACAAATGTACGGCCAGCAACGTCGGTTCGAGATGGCGCTCGATGACGCCAACTACCTCTGATA
GTTGAGTCGATACTTCGGCGATCACCGCTTCCCTCATACTCTTCCTTTTTCAATATTATTGAAGCATTTA
TCAGGGTTATTGTCTCATGAGCGGATACATATTTAAATGTATTTAGAAAAATAGGCCAAATGCCGT
Features (pLannotate 1.2.2; 12 found; start..end, strand, type, name):
      1..951     -  CDS            Rep101: RepA protein needed for replication with the pSC101 origin; rep101
    999..1221    -  rep_origin     pSC101 ori: low-copy replication origin that requires the Rep101 protein
   1716..1761    +  terminator     rrnB T1 terminator: transcription terminator T1 from the E. coli rrnB gene
   1875..2561    +  CDS            Apobec1: ABEC1_RAT - Experimental evidence at protein level: Swiss-Prot protein existence level 1. Catalytic component of the apolipoprotein B mRNA editing enzyme complex which is responsible for the postranscriptional editing of a CAA codon for Gln to a UAA codon for stop in the APOB mRNA. May also play a role in the epigenetic regulation of gene expression by participating in DNA demethylation. From Rattus norvegicus (Rat).
   2610..6710    +  CDS            dCas9: catalytically dead mutant of the Cas9 endonuclease from the Streptococcus pyogenes Type II CRISPR/Cas system RNA-guided DNA-binding protein that lacks endonuclease activity due to the D10A mutation in the RuvC catalytic domain and the H840A mutation in the HNH catalytic domain
   6723..6974    +  CDS            UGI: UNGI_BPPB2 - Experimental evidence at protein level: Swiss-Prot protein existence level 1. This protein binds specifically and reversibly to the host uracil-DNA glycosylase, preventing removal of uracil residues from PBS2 DNA by the host uracil-excision repair system. From Bacillus phage PBS2 (Bacteriophage PBS2).
   7091..7166    -  misc_RNA       gRNA scaffold: guide RNA scaffold for the Streptococcus pyogenes CRISPR/Cas9 system
   7167..7186    +  CDS            VN155(I152L) (fragment): improved N-terminal fragment of mVenus for use in bimolecular fluorescence complementation (BiFC) (Kodama and Hu, 2010)
   7199..7215    -  protein_bind   lac operator: The lac repressor binds to the lac operator to inhibit transcription in E. coli. This inhibition can be relieved by adding lactose or isopropyl-β-D-thiogalactopyranoside (IPTG). lac repressor encoded by lacI
   7222..7238    -  protein_bind   lac operator: The lac repressor binds to the lac operator to inhibit transcription in E. coli. This inhibition can be relieved by adding lactose or isopropyl-β-D-thiogalactopyranoside (IPTG). lac repressor encoded by lacI
   7296..8087    -  CDS            SmR: aminoglycoside adenylyltransferase (Murphy, 1985); aadA; confers resistance to spectinomycin and streptomycin
   8088..8151    -  promoter       AmpR promoter: bla
