[The description below was written by a language model from this plasmid's Addgene catalogue record and pLannotate feature annotations shown in this document.]
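Description:
pWT047c is a low-copy bacterial expression plasmid, assembled de novo, that serves as the W2.7-1 writing plasmid of the CAMERA 2.7 system for recording cellular events in DNA. It replicates in E. coli from the pSC101 origin together with its required Rep101 (RepA) initiator protein. Selection is with spectinomycin, through an aadA aminoglycoside adenylyltransferase (SmR) gene that is annotated as being driven by the AmpR (bla) promoter.

The payload has two parts. The first is the cytidine base editor BE2, annotated as consecutive coding regions for rat APOBEC1 deaminase, catalytically dead S. pyogenes Cas9 (D10A/H840A) and the phage PBS2 uracil glycosylase inhibitor (UGI). This protein is guided to a DNA target without cutting it, deaminates cytosine to uracil and blocks uracil excision, so that a C•G to T•A change is retained. The catalogue entry states that BE2 is expressed from a PR promoter through an element named "sd5", presumably a Shine-Dalgarno variant. Neither was picked up by the automated annotation, although an rrnB T1 terminator lies upstream of the editor, probably insulating it from read-through.

The second part, on the opposite strand, is sgRNA1: an S. pyogenes guide RNA scaffold preceded by a 20-nt region and two lac operators, consistent with the stated PLac promoter and with control by lac repressor and IPTG. The 20-nt region is annotated as a small mVenus fragment, which most likely reflects the spacer matching a fluorescent-protein target sequence rather than a real coding region. The record does not name the target. With the editor and guide under separately controlled promoters, base editing depends on their respective signals, and the accumulated edits act as an analog record of stimulus exposure.
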