Addgene plasmid #107903: pWT047c
Purpose: W2.7-1 plasmid. Contains PR-sd5-BE2, PLac-sgRNA1 and is part of CAMERA 2.7
Depositing lab: David Liu. Depositing organization: Broad Institute. Publication: Rewritable multi-event analog recording in bacterial and mammalian cells. Tang W, Liu DR. Science. 2018 Feb 15. pii: science.aap8992. doi: 10.1126/science.aap8992. PubMed 29449507.
Backbone
  Vector backbone: de novo assembled
  Vector type: Bacterial Expression
Growth in bacteria
  Bacterial resistance: Spectinomycin, 50 μg/mL
  Growth temperature: 37°C
  Growth strain: DH5alpha
  Copy number: Low Copy
Gene/Insert
  Gene/Insert name: PR-sd5-BE2, PLac-sgRNA1
  Species: Synthetic
  Cloning method: Unknown
Terms and licenses: Academic/Nonprofit Terms; Industry Terms: Not Available to Industry
Depositor comments: SC101
How to cite: pWT047c was a gift from David Liu (Addgene plasmid # 107903 ; http://n2t.net/addgene:107903 ; RRID:Addgene_107903)
